LOCUS       Exported 6012 bp ds-DNA circular SYN 12-MAY-2021
DEFINITION  Red fluorescent voltage indicator for neuronal expression.
ACCESSION   .
VERSION     .
KEYWORDS    pAAV-Syn-VARNAM
SOURCE      synthetic DNA construct
  ORGANISM  synthetic DNA construct
REFERENCE   1 (bases 1 to 6012)
  AUTHORS   Kannan, Madhuvanthi, Vasan, Ganesh, Huang, Cheng, Haziza, Simon, Li,
            Jin Zhong, Inan, Hakan, Schnitzer, Mark J, Pieribone, Vincent A
  TITLE     Fast, in vivo voltage imaging using a red fluorescent indicator
  JOURNAL   Nature Methods, 2018
REFERENCE   2 (bases 1 to 6012)
  AUTHORS   .
  TITLE     Direct Submission
  JOURNAL   Exported May 12, 2021 from SnapGene Server 1.1.58
            http://www.snapgene.com
FEATURES             Location/Qualifiers
     source          1..6012
                     /organism="synthetic DNA construct"
                     /mol_type="other DNA"
     repeat_region   44..173
                     /label=AAV2 ITR (alternate)
                     /note="Functional equivalent of wild-type AAV2 ITR"
     promoter        218..665
                     /label=hSyn promoter
                     /note="human synapsin I promoter; confers neuron-specific
                     expression (Kugler et al., 2003)"
     regulatory      685..694
                     /regulatory_class="other"
                     /note="vertebrate consensus sequence for strong initiation
                     of translation (Kozak, 1987)"
     misc_feature    2182..2770
                     /label=WPRE
                     /note="woodchuck hepatitis virus posttranscriptional
                     regulatory element"
     primer_bind     complement(2235..2255)
                     /label=WPRE-R
                     /note="WPRE, reverse primer"
     CDS             complement(2653..2664)
                     /codon_start=1
                     /product="Factor Xa recognition and cleavage site"
                     /label=Factor Xa site
                     /translation="IEGR"
     polyA_signal    2802..3278
                     /label=hGH poly(A) signal
                     /note="human growth hormone polyadenylation signal"
     primer_bind     complement(3001..3020)
                     /label=hGH-PA-R
                     /note="Human growth hormone terminator, reverse primer"
     repeat_region   3318..3458
                     /label=AAV2 ITR
                     /note="inverted terminal repeat of adeno-associated virus
                     serotype 2"
     repeat_region   3318..3447
                     /label=AAV2 ITR
     rep_origin      3533..3988
                     /direction=RIGHT
                     /label=f1 ori
                     /note="f1 bacteriophage origin of replication; arrow
                     indicates direction of (+) strand synthesis"
     primer_bind     complement(3620..3639)
                     /label=F1ori-R
                     /note="F1 origin, reverse primer"
     primer_bind     3830..3851
                     /label=F1ori-F
                     /note="F1 origin, forward primer"
     primer_bind     complement(4005..4024)
                     /label=pRS-marker
                     /note="pRS vectors, use to sequence yeast selectable
                     marker"
     primer_bind     4124..4146
                     /label=pGEX 3'
                     /note="pGEX vectors, reverse primer"
     primer_bind     complement(4184..4202)
                     /label=pBRforEco
                     /note="pBR322 vectors, upsteam of EcoRI site, forward
                     primer"
     promoter        4270..4374
                     /gene="bla"
                     /label=AmpR promoter
     CDS             4375..5235
                     /codon_start=1
                     /gene="bla"
                     /product="beta-lactamase"
                     /label=AmpR
                     /note="confers resistance to ampicillin, carbenicillin, and
                     related antibiotics"
                     /translation="MSIQHFRVALIPFFAAFCLPVFAHPETLVKVKDAEDQLGARVGYI
                     ELDLNSGKILESFRPEERFPMMSTFKVLLCGAVLSRIDAGQEQLGRRIHYSQNDLVEYS
                     PVTEKHLTDGMTVRELCSAAITMSDNTAANLLLTTIGGPKELTAFLHNMGDHVTRLDRW
                     EPELNEAIPNDERDTTMPVAMATTLRKLLTGELLTLASRQQLIDWMEADKVAGPLLRSA
                     LPAGWFIADKSGAGERGSRGIIAALGPDGKPSRIVVIYTTGSQATMDERNRQIAEIGAS
                     LIKHW"
     primer_bind     complement(4593..4612)
                     /label=Amp-R
                     /note="Ampicillin resistance gene, reverse primer"
     rep_origin      5406..5994
                     /direction=RIGHT
                     /label=ori
                     /note="high-copy-number ColE1/pMB1/pBR322/pUC origin of
                     replication"
     primer_bind     5895..5914
                     /label=pBR322ori-F
                     /note="pBR322 origin, forward primer"
ORIGIN
        1 tttttacggt tcctggcctt ttgctggcct tttgctcaca tgtcctgcag gcagctgcgc
       61 gctcgctcgc tcactgaggc cgcccgggcg tcgggcgacc tttggtcgcc cggcctcagt
      121 gagcgagcga gcgcgcagag agggagtggc caactccatc actaggggtt cctgcggccg
      181 cacgcgtgtg tctagactgc agagggccct gcgtatgagt gcaagtgggt tttaggacca
      241 ggatgaggcg gggtgggggt gcctacctga cgaccgaccc cgacccactg gacaagcacc
      301 caacccccat tccccaaatt gcgcatcccc tatcagagag ggggagggga aacaggatgc
      361 ggcgaggcgc gtgcgcactg ccagcttcag caccgcggac agtgccttcg cccccgcctg
      421 gcggcgcgcg ccaccgccgc ctcagcactg aaggcgcgct gacgtcactc gccggtcccc
      481 cgcaaactcc ccttcccggc caccttggtc gcgtccgcgc cgccgccggc ccagccggac
      541 cgcaccacgc gaggcgcgag ataggggggc acgggcgcga ccatctgcgc tgcggcgccg
      601 gcgactcagc gctgcctcag tctgcggtgg gcagcggagg agtcgtgtcg tgcctgagag
      661 cgcagtcgag aaggtaccgg atccgccacc atggctgacg tggaaaccga gaccggcatg
      721 attgcacagt ggattgtctt tgctattatg gctgctgctg ctattgcttt tggagtggct
      781 gtgcactttc ggccttcaga gctgaagagc gcatactata tcaacattgc catctgcact
      841 atcgccgcta ccgcttacta tgcaatggcc gtgaactacc aggacctgac aatgaatggt
      901 gaaaggcagg tggtctacgc aagatatatt agctgggtgc tgaccacacc actgctcctg
      961 ctcgatctca tcgtcatgac caagatgggc ggagtgatga tttcttgggt catcggcgca
     1021 gacattttca tgatcgtgtt tggtattctg ggcgccttcg aggatgaaca caagttcaaa
     1081 tgggtgtact ttatcgctgg atgtgtgatg caggcagtcc tgacatacgg gatgtataac
     1141 gccacttgga aagacgatct gaagaaaagc cccgagtacc atagctccta tgtcagtctg
     1201 ctcgtcttcc tgtcaatcct ctgggtgttt tatcctgtcg tgtgggcttt cgggtctggt
     1261 agtggcgtgc tgtccgtcga caatgaggcc attctcatgg gaatcctgga tgtgctcgct
     1321 aagccactgt ttggaatggg gtgcctcatt gcccatgaga ctatcttcaa gtggaggtcc
     1381 ggactgatta aggaaaatat gcggatgaag gtcgtgatgg aagggtctgt caatgggcac
     1441 cagttcaagt gcaccggaga gggagagggc aggccatacg agggcgtgca gacaatgagg
     1501 atcaaagtga tcgagggagg accactgcct ttcgcctttg acatcctggc caccagcttc
     1561 atgtacggca gcaggacctt catcaagtat ccagccgaca tccccgattt ctttaagcag
     1621 agcttccccg agggctttac ctgggagagg gtgacaagat acgaggatgg cggcgtggtg
     1681 accgtgacac aggacacctc tctggaggat ggcgagctgg tgtataacgt gaaggtgagg
     1741 ggcgtgaact tccctagcaa tggcccagtg atgcagaaga agaccaaggg ctgggagccc
     1801 aatacagaga tgatgtaccc tgcagacgga ggcctgaggg gatataccga catcgccctg
     1861 aaggtggatg gaggaggaca cctgcactgt aactttgtga ccacataccg ctccaagaag
     1921 acagtgggca atatcaagat gccaggagtg cacgccgtgg accacaggct ggagcgcatc
     1981 gaggagtctg ataacgagac atatgtggtg cagagagagg tggccgtggc caagtactct
     2041 aatctgggcg gcgggatgga cgagctgtat aagaagagca ggatcaccag cgagggcgag
     2101 tacatccccc tggaccagat cgacatcaac gtgttctgct acgagaacga ggtgtaagaa
     2161 ttcgatatca agcttatcga taatcaacct ctggattaca aaatttgtga aagattgact
     2221 ggtattctta actatgttgc tccttttacg ctatgtggat acgctgcttt aatgcctttg
     2281 tatcatgcta ttgcttcccg tatggctttc attttctcct ccttgtataa atcctggttg
     2341 ctgtctcttt atgaggagtt gtggcccgtt gtcaggcaac gtggcgtggt gtgcactgtg
     2401 tttgctgacg caacccccac tggttggggc attgccacca cctgtcagct cctttccggg
     2461 actttcgctt tccccctccc tattgccacg gcggaactca tcgccgcctg ccttgcccgc
     2521 tgctggacag gggctcggct gttgggcact gacaattccg tggtgttgtc ggggaaatca
     2581 tcgtcctttc cttggctgct cgcctatgtt gccacctgga ttctgcgcgg gacgtccttc
     2641 tgctacgtcc cttcggccct caatccagcg gaccttcctt cccgcggcct gctgccggct
     2701 ctgcggcctc ttccgcgtct tcgccttcgc cctcagacga gtcggatctc cctttgggcc
     2761 gcctccccgc atcgataccg agcgctgctc gagagatcta cgggtggcat ccctgtgacc
     2821 cctccccagt gcctctcctg gccctggaag ttgccactcc agtgcccacc agccttgtcc
     2881 taataaaatt aagttgcatc attttgtctg actaggtgtc cttctataat attatggggt
     2941 ggaggggggt ggtatggagc aaggggcaag ttgggaagac aacctgtagg gcctgcgggg
     3001 tctattggga accaagctgg agtgcagtgg cacaatcttg gctcactgca atctccgcct
     3061 cctgggttca agcgattctc ctgcctcagc ctcccgagtt gttgggattc caggcatgca
     3121 tgaccaggct cagctaattt ttgttttttt ggtagagacg gggtttcacc atattggcca
     3181 ggctggtctc caactcctaa tctcaggtga tctacccacc ttggcctccc aaattgctgg
     3241 gattacaggc gtgaaccact gctcccttcc ctgtccttct gattttgtag gtaaccacgt
     3301 gcggaccgag cggccgcagg aacccctagt gatggagttg gccactccct ctctgcgcgc
     3361 tcgctcgctc actgaggccg ggcgaccaaa ggtcgcccga cgcccgggct ttgcccgggc
     3421 ggcctcagtg agcgagcgag cgcgcagctg cctgcagggg cgcctgatgc ggtattttct
     3481 ccttacgcat ctgtgcggta tttcacaccg catannnnnn nnnnnnnnnn nnnnnnnnnn
     3541 nnnnnnnnnn nnnnnnnnnn nnnnnnnnnn nnnnnnnnnn nnnnnnnnnn nnnnnnnnnn
     3601 nnnnnnnnnt nnnnnnnnnn nnnnnnnnnn nnnnnnnnnn nnnnnnnnnn nnnnnncnnn
     3661 nnnnnnnnnn nnnnnnnnnn nnnnnnnnnn nnnnnnnnnn nnnnnnnnnn nnnnnnnnnn
     3721 nnnnnnnnnn nnnnnnnnnn nnnnnnnnnn nnnnnnnnnn nnnnnnnnnn nnnnnnnnnn
     3781 nnnnnnnnnn nnnnnnnncc tttgacgttg gagtccacgt tctttaatag tggactcttg
     3841 ttccaaactg gaacaacact caactctatc tcgggctatt cttttgattt ataagggatt
     3901 ttgccgattt cggtctattg gttaaaaaat gagctgattt aacaaaaatt taacgcgaat
     3961 tttaacaaaa tattaacgtt tacaatttta tggtgcactc tcagtacaat ctgctctgat
     4021 gccgcatagt taagccagcc ccgacacccg ccaacacccg ctgacgcgcc ctgacgggct
     4081 tgtctgctcc cggcatccgc ttacagacaa gctgtgaccg tctccgggag ctgcatgtgt
     4141 cagaggtttt caccgtcatc accgaaacgc gcgagacgaa agggcctcgt gatacgccta
     4201 tttttatagg ttaatgtcat gataataatg gtttcttaga cgtcaggtgg cacttttcgg
     4261 ggaaatgtgc gcggaacccc tatttgttta tttttctaaa tacattcaaa tatgtatccg
     4321 ctcatgagac aataaccctg ataaatgctt caataatatt gaaaaaggaa gagtatgagt
     4381 attcaacatt tccgtgtcgc ccttattccc ttttttgcgg cattttgcct tcctgttttt
     4441 gctcacccag aaacgctggt gaaagtaaaa gatgctgaag atcagttggg tgcacgagtg
     4501 ggttacatcg aactggatct caacagcggt aagatccttg agagttttcg ccccgaagaa
     4561 cgttttccaa tgatgagcac ttttaaagtt ctgctatgtg gcgcggtatt atcccgtatt
     4621 gacgccgggc aagagcaact cggtcgccgc atacactatt ctcagaatga cttggttgag
     4681 tactcaccag tcacagaaaa gcatcttacg gatggcatga cagtaagaga attatgcagt
     4741 gctgccataa ccatgagtga taacactgcg gccaacttac ttctgacaac gatcggagga
     4801 ccgaaggagc taaccgcttt tttgcacaac atgggggatc atgtaactcg ccttgatcgt
     4861 tgggaaccgg agctgaatga agccatacca aacgacgagc gtgacaccac gatgcctgta
     4921 gcaatggcaa caacgttgcg caaactatta actggcgaac tacttactct agcttcccgg
     4981 caacaattaa tagactggat ggaggcggat aaagttgcag gaccacttct gcgctcggcc
     5041 cttccggctg gctggtttat tgctgataaa tctggagccg gtgagcgtgg gtctcgcggt
     5101 atcattgcag cactggggcc agatggtaag ccctcccgta tcgtagttat ctacacgacg
     5161 gggagtcagg caactatgga tgaacgaaat agacagatcg ctgagatagg tgcctcactg
     5221 attaagcatt ggtaactgtc agaccaagtt tactcatata tactttagat tgatttaaaa
     5281 cttcattttt aatttaaaag gatctaggtg aagatccttt ttgataatct catgaccaaa
     5341 atcccttaac gtgagttttc gttccactga gcgtcagacc ccgtagaaaa gatcaaagga
     5401 tcttcttgag atcctttttt tctgcgcgta atctgctgct tgcaaacaaa aaaaccaccg
     5461 ctaccagcgg tggtttgttt gccggatcaa gagctaccaa ctctttttcc gaaggtaact
     5521 ggcttcagca gagcgcagat accaaatact gttcttctag tgtagccgta gttaggccac
     5581 cacttcaaga actctgtagc accgcctaca tacctcgctc tgctaatcct gttaccagtg
     5641 gctgctgcca gtggcgataa gtcgtgtctt accgggttgg actcaagacg atagttaccg
     5701 gataaggcgc agcggtcggg ctgaacgggg ggttcgtgca cacagcccag cttggagcga
     5761 acgacctaca ccgaactgag atacctacag cgtgagctat gagaaagcgc cacgcttccc
     5821 gaagggagaa aggcggacag gtatccggta agcggcaggg tcggaacagg agagcgcacg
     5881 agggagcttc cagggggaaa cgcctggtat ctttatagtc ctgtcgggtt tcgccacctc
     5941 tgacttgagc gtcgattttt gtgatgctcg tcaggggggc ggagcctatg gaaaaacgcc
     6001 agcaacgcgg cc
//
