[The description below was written by a language model from this plasmid's Addgene catalogue record and the feature table of its GenBank file.]
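Description:
pAAV-Syn-VARNAM is an adeno-associated virus transfer plasmid built on a pAAV-Synapsin backbone for expressing a red fluorescent genetically encoded voltage indicator in neurons. The expression cassette lies between two AAV2 inverted terminal repeats, which are the cis elements needed for replication and packaging of the intervening DNA into recombinant AAV particles when rep, cap and helper functions are supplied in trans. Outside the ITRs, the plasmid carries a ColE1/pUC-type origin, an f1 phage origin and a beta-lactamase gene for ampicillin selection in E. coli. The catalogue lists it as low copy and propagated in a recombination-deficient strain, a common precaution for keeping ITRs intact, even though the origin itself is annotated as a high-copy type.

The payload is VARNAM, a synthetic insert of about 1.4 kb, with Golgi and ER export signals at its C terminus that are intended to improve trafficking of the sensor to the plasma membrane. Transcription is driven by the human synapsin I promoter, which restricts expression to neurons, and a Kozak consensus sits just downstream of it to support efficient translation initiation. The VARNAM coding sequence is not itself annotated in the feature table, but it corresponds to the unannotated stretch between the Kozak sequence and the WPRE. The WPRE enhances transcript stability and expression, and a human growth hormone polyadenylation signal terminates the message. The annotated Factor Xa site falls within the WPRE on the opposite strand and is most likely an incidental sequence match. The GenBank record is 6012 bp, slightly shorter than the 6023 bp catalogue size. The construct is intended for optical imaging of membrane voltage in neurons, including in vivo.
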