Addgene plasmid #115554: pAAV-Syn-VARNAM
Purpose: Red fluorescent voltage indicator for neuronal expression
Depositing lab: Vincent Pieribone. Depositing organization: John B. Pierce Laboratory. Publication: Fast, in vivo voltage imaging using a red fluorescent indicator. Kannan M, Vasan G, Huang C, Haziza S, Li JZ, Inan H, Schnitzer MJ, Pieribone VA. Nat Methods. 2018 Dec;15(12):1108-1116. doi: 10.1038/s41592-018-0188-7. Epub 2018 Nov 12. PubMed 30420685.
Backbone
  Vector backbone: pAAV-Synapsin
  Backbone size w/o insert (bp): 4640
  Total vector size (bp): 6023
  Vector type: AAV
Growth in bacteria
  Bacterial resistance: Ampicillin, 100 μg/mL
  Growth temperature: 37°C
  Growth strain: NEB Stable
  Copy number: Low Copy
Gene/Insert
  Gene/Insert name: VARNAM
  Species: Synthetic
  Insert size (bp): 1383
  Promoter: human Synapsin
  Tag / fusion protein: Golgi and ER export signal (C terminal on insert)
  Cloning method: Gateway Cloning
  Sequencing primers: 5′ AGTCGTGTCGTGCCTGAGAG; 3′ GGCCACAACTCCTCATAAAGAGACAG
Terms and licenses: Academic/Nonprofit Terms; Industry Terms: Not Available to Industry
How to cite: pAAV-Syn-VARNAM was a gift from Vincent Pieribone (Addgene plasmid # 115554 ; http://n2t.net/addgene:115554 ; RRID:Addgene_115554)
